>Addgene plasmid #75027 | pJJR82 | addgene full sequence | sequence record 252714 | Addgene NGS Result
TCGCGCGTTTCGGTGATGACGGTGAAAACCTCTGACACATGCAGCTCCCGGAGACGGTCACAGCTTGTCT
GTAAGCGGATGCCGGGAGCAGACAAGCCCGTCAGGGCGCGTCAGCGGGTGTTGGCGGGTGTCGGGGCTGG
CTTAACTATGCGGCATCAGAGCAGATTGTACTGAGAGTGCACCATATGCGGTGTGAAATACCGCACAGAT
GCGTAAGGAGAAAATACCGCATCAGGCGCCATTCGCCATTCAGGCTGCGCAACTGTTGGGAAGGGCGATC
GGTGCGGGCCTCTTCGCTATTACGCCAGCTGGCGAAAGGGGGATGTGCTGCAAGGCGATTAAGTTGGGTA
ACGCCAGGGTTTTCCCAGTCACGACGTTGTAAAACGACGGCCAGTCGCCGGCACTAGTTACCCGAAGTAT
GTCAAAAAGAGGTATGCTATGAAGCAGCGTATTACAGTGACAGTTGACAGCGACAGCTATCAGTTGCTCA
AGGCATATATGATGTCAATATCTCCGGTTCGGTAAGCACAACCATGCAGAATGAAGCCCGTCGTCTGCGT
GCCGAACGCTGGAAAGCGGAAAATCAGGAAGGGATGGCTGAGGTCGCCCGGTTTATTGAAATGAACGGCT
CTTTTGCCGACGAGAACAGGGGCTGGTGAAATGCAGTTTAAGGTTTACACCTATAAAAGAGAGAGCCGTT
ATCGTCTGTTTGTGGATGTACAGAGTGATATTATTGACACGCCCGGGCGACGGATGGTGATCCCCCTGGC
CAGTGCACGTCTGCTGTCAGATAAAGTCCCCCGTGAACTTTACCCGGTGGTGCATATCGGGGATGAAAGC
TGGCGCATGATGACCACCGATATGGCCAGTGTGCCGGTCTCCGTTATCGGGGAAGAAGTGGCTGATCTCA
GCCACCGCGAAAATGACATCAAAAACGCCATTAACCTGATGTTCTGGGGAATATAAATGTCAGGCTCCCT
TATACACAGCCAGTCTGCAGGTCGACCTAGGGAGCATCGGGAGCCTCAGGAGCATCGATGTCCAAGGGAG
AGGAGCTCTTCACCGGAGTCGTCCCAATCCTCGTCGAGCTCGACGGAGACGTCAACGGACACAAGTTCTC
CGTCTCAGGAGAGGGAGAGGGAGACGCCACCTACGGAAAGCTCACCCTCAAGTTCATCTGCACCACCGGA
AAGCTCCCAGTCCCATGGCCAACCCTCGTCACCACCTTCACTTACGGAGTCCAATGCTTCTCCCGTTACC
CAGACCACATGAAGCGTCACGACTTCTTCAAGTCCGCCATGCCAGAGGGATACGTCCAAGAGCGTACCAT
CTTCTTCAAGGTAAGTTTAAACATTAATTAATACTAACTAACCCTGATTATTTAAATTTTCAGGACGACG
GAAACTACAAGACCCGTGCCGAGGTCAAGTTCGAGGGAGACACCCTCGTCAACCGTATCGAGCTCAAGGT
AAGTTTAAACAGTTCGGTACTAACTAACCATACATATTTAAATTTTCAGGGAATCGACTTCAAGGAGGAC
GGAAACATCCTCGGACACAAGCTCGAATACAACTACAACTCCCACAACGTCTACATCATGGCCGACAAGC
AAAAGAACGGAATCAAGGTCAACTTCAAGGTAAGTTTAAACATGATTTTACTAACTAACTAATCTGATTT
AAATTTTCAGATCCGTCACAACATCGAGGACGGATCTGTCCAACTCGCCGACCACTACCAACAAAACACC
CCAATCGGAGACGGACCAGTCCTCCTCCCAGACAACCACTACCTCTCCACCCAATCCGCCCTCTCCAAGG
ACCCAAACGAGAAGCGTGACCACATGGTCCTCAAGGAGTTCGTCACCGCTGCCGGAATCACCCACGGAAT
GGACGAGCTCTACAAGGAGAATCTGTACTTTCAATCCGGAAAGGTAAGTTTAAAATAACTTCGTATAGCA
TACATTATACGAAGTTATTTTCAGGGAGAGCAAAAGCTTATCTCCGAGGAGGACCTCTAAGGATGATCGA
CGCCAACGTCGTTGAATTTTCAAATTTTAAATACTGAATATTTGTTTTTTTTCCTATTATTTATTTATTC
TCTTTGTGTTTTTTTTCTTGCTTTCTAAAAAATTAATTCAATCCAAATCTAAACATTTTTTTTTCTCTTT
CCGTCTCCCAATTCGTATTCCGCTCCTCTCATCTGAACACAATGTGCAAGTTTATTTATCTTCTCGCTTT
CATTTCATTAGGACGTGGGGGGAATTGGTGGAAGGGGGAAACACACAAAAGGATGATGGAAATGAAATAA
GGACACACAATATGCAACAACATTCAATTCAGAAATATGGAGGAAGGTTTAAAAGAAAACATAAAAATAT
ATAGAGGAGGAAGGAAACTAGCTGCCCTCGATTGTCTATCTTCCATTCTCACCAAGTTTCAACAACTTTA
TTCAGTCATTCTTCTCTGGTTCATTTCCCAACCAATCTTCCCGAATAAAGCCCATCTGTCCTTTCGGCCA
CATTCCTCACCTACATCCGTACTCCTTATCTCCCGTTCTTATCCAGTCTTTTATCGTCTCTGCGTCTCGC
ACACTGTCTCGTCGGTAATGTAAAAAAAAAACAAAAAAAACTTGAAAACTTGCGGAAAGATTTCCTAATA
AAAGGAGACGAATCCGGTAGGAAATCGACAAGTCTCTGCTTCTCGAAGACTAGGTGAGTTACATTTCTTT
GGCCGAATTATTTTGAAATCCTAAATTTGATAATTTCAGAGATGTCTGTAAAACTTGCGTGTTATGTGAC
GGCTTCGGTCACTGTCGCCACTCTTATGGTATGCTTCATGACCATGTCAACCATCTACTCGGAGGTTGAT
GGATTCAGAGAGAAGCTTGATACCGAGATGAATGTGTTCAGAGTGAGTTAAATTATATTTTGAATTTTAA
ATAATTTTTAATTTTCTAGCAATCTACCAATGGATTGTGGAAGGACATAGTTGTCATCGGAAGATCTAGC
AAGCGTGTCCGTTGTCAATATGAAGAGACCAACGCTACCCCAACTCCACATGCTGATGGATCCCCATCTG
CTCCACCAGGTCAACCACCAGCAGTTCCACCAGTCTTCAACCAGCCAAAGACTCCAAATGGAGCCAATGG
AAATGGACCAACCTGCAACTGCAATGCTGATAACAAGTGCCCAGCTGGACCATCCGGACCAAAGGGAGTT
CCAGGAGTTCCAGGACTCGACGGAGTTCCAGGACTTGACGGTGTTCCAGGAGTTGGAGCTGATGATATCG
CTCCACAACGCGAGTCTGTCGGATGCTTCACTTGCCCACAAGGACCAGTTGGACCACCAGGAGCTCTTGG
AAGACCAGGACCACGTGGACTTCCAGGACCAAGAGGACAAAATGGAAACCCAGGAAGAGATGGACAACCA
GGACATCCAGGAGAGCAAGGATCATCCGGTCAAATCGGAAAGATCGGAGAGCCAGGACCACCAGGAGAGA
AGGGACGCGACGCCGAGCATCCAATCGGAAGACCAGGACCAAAGGGACCAAGAGGAGATCAAGGACCAAC
AGGACCAGCTGGACAGAACGGTCTTCACGGACCACCAGGAGAGCCAGGAACCGTTGGACCAGAAGGACCA
TCTGGAAAGCAAGGACGTCAAGGACCAGACGGAACCCAGGGAGAGACTGGACCAGACGGAAGACCAGGAA
AGGATGCCGAGTACTGCCAGTGCCCAGACAAGTCTCCACCATCAGAGGCTGTCAACGCCAACCGTGGATA
CAGAAATATCTAAATTGTTGGTGTTTTCTAATAAAATATTTGAGATTCAGTGAGACTTTTTTCTTGGCGG
CACAATAAAGTTTCCTCTTTTTGTTGGGTCACTCAACGAACACAATACAAATATTTGAGCGCTCGCATTT
TTCTCAACCTTTCGGGTTTAAAGCACTTCAAAATGGAATTGAAGAGAGATTGTGAAAGTACATCAGACAG
AATCACATTTTGATAGCATTCACTTCACTCAGATGCAAACTTTTCAGTGACTATAAAAAGTCATAAAATA
ATAACATTAAAAAAGCAAATAAATTAGCGAGAGAATTTTTTGACAAAAAGAAAGAAGAGTGATAGAGAAG
AAGGGAATGCTTGAAAGGATTTTGCATTTATCTTAATCACCGTCTTCGAGAAGACGAACCATGGCGCCAG
TTTCAGAATCCAAGTTTCTAATATAGTTCATCACAATGTTGACGTTGGTCCAACCTCCGGCTTGCATAAT
CTCTGGGATGGAAACTCCAGCGCGAGCCATGTCACGGGCAGCTCCGACACGGGCGGAATGTCCAGACCAA
GCCAAGTAACGTTGTCCGGAATCATCCTTGGCTCCGTAGATGAGACGGTGGGTAGCTTCGAAGATTCCTG
AAAATTTATTTTCAGCTTATTCTTAGCTAATATGTTGTTTAAACTTACCTTCAAGAGCTCGAGTCGAGAG
TTGTGATGTTGCACTCGGGGCAGCAACTCCGTTCTTGCGAACACGACAGAACAGGTAGTTGTTTGGATCA
TCGGCGACTCCGGAAACCGAAATCCAGCGCTCAACGAGCTTGGTAACTCCAAGGGAGAGCGCTTTTTCGA
CTCCGGCAGTCGAGACCAGCGTTTTTGTACGTCCGATGTGGATGAGCATTCTTCCTCCGTCTGTGCGACT
AATATCCTTGACGCGAATGCGGGCAATTTCGGCGATACGGAGAAGTGTGTTGTAAGCAATTCCGAGGAAG
GCGAGGTTTCGGATGTCCTGGCAACGATCGGAATTTTCCATAAGAGAACGGACCTGATCGAAGTCGGTTC
TGAAAATTTCGTCAAGTCTTAGGATTGAATACATTAATATTTAAACTTACCTTTCGAAGGCGAGGGCTTG
CTTGGCTCTCTCTCCAGCATCAACATTTTCCTTGCGGATACGTCTCATTACGAGAGATACGGCATTAGAA
TCTGATGGGCGTGGAAGTCCAGATCGGCGATGGAGCATATTGAGCTGTCCGAGATGTTGTTGGATCGTCT
TCACCGCCAATCCACGAGCTTGGAGGTAGAGCAAGTAGTCACGAACGTCTTCTGGCTCGGCTGGGAACCA
CTTGCGGTTGTTAAGCTTGCACCAGGCAGCCCAAGAACGGCACACTGAGAGAAGCATCTTCCAGGTGTGC
TCGGAGAAGGCTTGTCTGTCACGGAACATATCCATGAGGTTCTTGCGAACTTCATCACTTGTCGCGTCAA
CTGGAAGTGCTGGAAGATTTTGATGAACAGTGAGAAGATTTGACATATTTTCGAAGTTTTTTAGATGCAC
TAGAACAAAGCGTGTTGGCTTCCTCTGAGCCCGCTTTCCTTATATACCCGCATTCTGCAGCCTTACAGAA
TGTTCTAGAAGGTCCTAGATGCATTCGTTTGAAAATACTCCCGGTGGGTGCAAAGAGACGCAGACGGAAA
ATGTATCTGGGTCTCTTTATTGTGTACACTACTTTTCCATGTACCGAATGTGAGTCGCCCTCCTTTTGCA
ACAAGCAGCTCGAATGTTCTAGAAAAAGGTGGAAAATAGTATAAATACCGTTGAAAATAAATACCGAACA
ACATTTGCTCTAATTGTGAAATTAGAAATCTTCAAACTATAATCATGTCACTTTACCACTATTTCCGTCC
AGCTCAACGTTCCGTTTTTGGTGATCATTTTTGCTTTCGTCGTAAATCTACACACGCGTCTCTTCCGTGC
GAGAGTCCAAGCCAGCAGCCAAATTCGTTGACTGAGTATTCAACGTTTATACGTTGTCGGCAACGAGAAA
TAGGAAAATGCATCGGGAAATGTTCTTTTTTCGATTTTTTCCAAGGTTTTGACAAATTTTACCACGAATT
TTGCTATGTTTTCAATTAAAAAATATGTTATTCAACTGTTTCTATGAGGAAAATAAGGCTTTGCATGTAA
TTTTCTTATTCAGCATAATTTTTAATTAATTTGAATTTTCTGTCCTAACGTTTATTTTGTTTTCTTGGTT
ATGACTGATCTGAAATTAATTTTTGAATTTTAAGGTAATATGTCAGGCGGTGCCGCAAGTTTGTACAAAA
AAGCAGGCTCCATGAAAAAGCCTGAACTCACCGCGACGTCTGTCGAGAAGTTTCTGATCGAAAAGTTCGA
CAGCGTCTCCGACCTGATGCAGCTCTCGGAGGGCGAAGAATCTCGTGCTTTCAGCTTCGATGTAGGAGGG
CGTGGATATGTCCTGCGGGTAAATAGCTGCGCCGATGGTTTCTACAAAGATCGTTATGTTTATCGGCACT
TTGCATCGGCCGCGCTCCCGATTCCGGAAGTGCTTGACATTGGGGAATTCAGCGAGAGCCTGACCTATTG
CATCTCCCGCCGTGCACAGGGTGTCACGTTGCAAGACCTGCCTGAAACCGAACTGCCCGCTGTTCTGCAG
CCGGTCGCGGAGGCCATGGATGCGATCGCTGCGGCCGATCTTAGCCAGACGAGCGGGTTCGGCCCATTCG
GACCGCAAGGAATCGGTCAATACACTACATGGCGTGATTTCATATGCGCGATTGCTGATCCCCATGTGTA
TCACTGGCAAACTGTGATGGACGACACCGTCAGTGCGTCCGTCGCGCAGGCTCTCGATGAGCTGATGCTT
TGGGCCGAGGACTGCCCCGAAGTCCGGCACCTCGTGCACGCGGATTTCGGCTCCAACAATGTCCTGACGG
ACAATGGCCGCATAACAGCGGTCATTGACTGGAGCGAGGCGATGTTCGGGGATTCCCAATACGAGGTCGC
CAACATCTTCTTCTGGAGGCCGTGGTTGGCTTGTATGGAGCAGCAGACGCGCTACTTCGAGCGGAGGCAT
CCGGAGCTTGCAGGATCGCCGCGGCTCCGGGCGTATATGCTCCGCATTGGTCTTGACCAACTCTATCAGA
GCTTGGTTGACGGCAATTTCGATGATGCAGCTTGGGCGCAGGGTCGATGCGACGCAATCGTCCGATCCGG
AGCCGGGACTGTCGGGCGTACACAAATCGCCCGCAGAAGCGCGGCCGTCTGGACCGATGGCTGTGTAGAA
GTACTCGCCGATAGTGGAAACCGACGCCCCAGCACTCGTCCGAGGGCAAAGGAATAGACCCAGCTTTCTT
GTACAAAGTGGGTCCAATTACTCTTCAACATCCCTACATGCTCTTTCTCCCTGTGCTCCCACCCCCTATT
TTTGTTATTATCAAAAAACTTCTCTTAATTTCTTTGTTTTTTAGCTTCTTTTAAGTCACCTCTAACAATG
AAATTGTGTAGATTCAAAAATAGAATTAATTCGTAATAAAAAGTCGAAAAAAATTGTGCTCCCTCCCCCC
ATTAATAATAATTCTATCCCAAAATCTACACAATGTTCTGTGTACACTTCTTATGTTTTTTACTTCTGAT
AAATTTTTTTGAAACATCATAGAAAAAACCGCACACAAAATACCTTATCATATGTTACGTTTCAGTTTAT
GACCGCAATTTTTAATAACTTCGTATAGCATACATTATACGAAGTTATTTTCAGGGAGCCGGATCTGATT
ATAAAGACGATGACGATAAGCGTGACTACAAGGACGACGACGACAAGCGTGATTACAAGGATGACGATGA
CAAGAGACTAGTTCGACCTGCAGACTGGCTGTGTATAAGGGAGCCTGACATTTATATTCCCCAGAACATC
AGGTTAATGGCGTTTTTGATGTCATTTTCGCGGTGGCTGAGATCAGCCACTTCTTCCCCGATAACGGAGA
CCGGCACACTGGCCATATCGGTGGTCATCATGCGCCAGCTTTCATCCCCGATATGCACCACCGGGTAAAG
TTCACGGGGGACTTTATCTGACAGCAGACGTGCACTGGCCAGGGGGATCACCATCCGTCGCCCGGGCGTG
TCAATAATATCACTCTGTACATCCACAAACAGACGATAACGGCTCTCTCTTTTATAGGTGTAAACCTTAA
ACTGCATTTCACCAGCCCCTGTTCTCGTCGGCAAAAGAGCCGTTCATTTCAATAAACCGGGCGACCTCAG
CCATCCCTTCCTGATTTTCCGCTTTCCAGCGTTCGGCACGCAGACGACGGGCTTCATTCTGCATGGTTGT
GCTTACCGAACCGGAGATATTGACATCATATATGCCTTGAGCAACTGATAGCTGTCGCTGTCAACTGTCA
CTGTAATACGCTGCTTCATAGCATACCTCTTTTTGACATACTTCGGGTTCCTAGGAAATCGATAAATGGT
CATAGCTGTTTCCTGTGTGAAATTGTTATCCGCTCACAATTCCACACAACATACGAGCCGGAAGCATAAA
GTGTAAAGCCTGGGGTGCCTAATGAGTGAGCTAACTCACATTAATTGCGTTGCGCTCACTGCCCGCTTTC
CAGTCGGGAAACCTGTCGTGCCAGCTGCATTAATGAATCGGCCAACGCGCGGGGAGAGGCGGTTTGCGTA
TTGGGCGCTCTTCCGCTTCCTCGCTCACTGACTCGCTGCGCTCGGTCGTTCGGCTGCGGCGAGCGGTATC
AGCTCACTCAAAGGCGGTAATACGGTTATCCACAGAATCAGGGGATAACGCAGGAAAGAACATGTGAGCA
AAAGGCCAGCAAAAGGCCAGGAACCGTAAAAAGGCCGCGTTGCTGGCGTTTTTCCATAGGCTCCGCCCCC
CTGACGAGCATCACAAAAATCGACGCTCAAGTCAGAGGTGGCGAAACCCGACAGGACTATAAAGATACCA
GGCGTTTCCCCCTGGAAGCTCCCTCGTGCGCTCTCCTGTTCCGACCCTGCCGCTTACCGGATACCTGTCC
GCCTTTCTCCCTTCGGGAAGCGTGGCGCTTTCTCATAGCTCACGCTGTAGGTATCTCAGTTCGGTGTAGG
TCGTTCGCTCCAAGCTGGGCTGTGTGCACGAACCCCCCGTTCAGCCCGACCGCTGCGCCTTATCCGGTAA
CTATCGTCTTGAGTCCAACCCGGTAAGACACGACTTATCGCCACTGGCAGCAGCCACTGGTAACAGGATT
AGCAGAGCGAGGTATGTAGGCGGTGCTACAGAGTTCTTGAAGTGGTGGCCTAACTACGGCTACACTAGAA
GAACAGTATTTGGTATCTGCGCTCTGCTGAAGCCAGTTACCTTCGGAAAAAGAGTTGGTAGCTCTTGATC
CGGCAAACAAACCACCGCTGGTAGCGGTGGTTTTTTTGTTTGCAAGCAGCAGATTACGCGCAGAAAAAAA
GGATCTCAAGAAGATCCTTTGATCTTTTCTACGGGGTCTGACGCTCAGTGGAACGAAAACTCACGTTAAG
GGATTTTGGTCATGAGATTATCAAAAAGGATCTTCACCTAGATCCTTTTAAATTAAAAATGAAGTTTTAA
ATCAATCTAAAGTATATATGAGTAAACTTGGTCTGACAGTTACCAATGCTTAATCAGTGAGGCACCTATC
TCAGCGATCTGTCTATTTCGTTCATCCATAGTTGCCTGACTCCCCGTCGTGTAGATAACTACGATACGGG
AGGGCTTACCATCTGGCCCCAGTGCTGCAATGATACCGCGAGACCCACGCTCACCGGCTCCAGATTTATC
AGCAATAAACCAGCCAGCCGGAAGGGCCGAGCGCAGAAGTGGTCCTGCAACTTTATCCGCCTCCATCCAG
TCTATTAATTGTTGCCGGGAAGCTAGAGTAAGTAGTTCGCCAGTTAATAGTTTGCGCAACGTTGTTGCCA
TTGCTACAGGCATCGTGGTGTCACGCTCGTCGTTTGGTATGGCTTCATTCAGCTCCGGTTCCCAACGATC
AAGGCGAGTTACATGATCCCCCATGTTGTGCAAAAAAGCGGTTAGCTCCTTCGGTCCTCCGATCGTTGTC
AGAAGTAAGTTGGCCGCAGTGTTATCACTCATGGTTATGGCAGCACTGCATAATTCTCTTACTGTCATGC
CATCCGTAAGATGCTTTTCTGTGACTGGTGAGTACTCAACCAAGTCATTCTGAGAATAGTGTATGCGGCG
ACCGAGTTGCTCTTGCCCGGCGTCAATACGGGATAATACCGCGCCACATAGCAGAACTTTAAAAGTGCTC
ATCATTGGAAAACGTTCTTCGGGGCGAAAACTCTCAAGGATCTTACCGCTGTTGAGATCCAGTTCGATGT
AACCCACTCGTGCACCCAACTGATCTTCAGCATCTTTTACTTTCACCAGCGTTTCTGGGTGAGCAAAAAC
AGGAAGGCAAAATGCCGCAAAAAAGGGAATAAGGGCGACACGGAAATGTTGAATACTCATACTCTTCCTT
TTTCAATATTATTGAAGCATTTATCAGGGTTATTGTCTCATGAGCGGATACATATTTGAATGTATTTAGA
AAAATAAACAAATAGGGGTTCCGCGCACATTTCCCCGAAAAGTGCCACCTGACGTCTAAGAAACCATTAT
TATCATGACATTAACCTATAAAAATAGGCGTATCACGAGGCCCTTTCGTC
Features (pLannotate 1.2.2; 27 found; start..end, strand, type, name):
    137..236     +  misc_feature   bom (fragment): basis of mobility region from pBR322
    242..395     -  CDS            lacZα (fragment): LacZα fragment of β-galactosidase; lacZ fragment
    498..656     +  CDS            ccdA (fragment): CCDA_ECO57 - Also known as H, letA. Experimental evidence at protein level: Swiss-Prot protein existence level 1. Antitoxin component of a type II toxin-antitoxin (TA) system which inhibits the post-segregational killing (PSK) of plasmid-free cells, also referred to as a plasmid addiction system. Binds to and blocks the activity of CcdB; will also remove bound CcdB protein from the CcdB-GyrA complex by forming a CcdA-CcdB complex, a process termed rejuvenation. Functions as a transcriptional corepressor for the ccdAB operon, repression also requires CcdB (By similarity). From Escherichia coli
    661..966     +  CDS            ccdB: CcdB, a bacterial toxin that poisons DNA gyrase; ccdB; Plasmids containing the ccdB gene cannot be propagated in standard E. coli strains.
   1038..1906    +  CDS            mEGFP: monomeric enhanced GFP, optimized with synthetic introns for expression in C. elegans
   1945..1978    +  protein_bind   loxP: Cre-mediated recombination occurs in the 8-bp core sequence (GCATACAT). Cre recombinase
   2772..2918    +  CDS            sqt-1 (fragment): SQT1_CAEEL - Also known as rol-5. Protein inferred from homology: Swiss-Prot protein existence level 3. Nematode cuticles are composed largely of collagen-like proteins. The cuticle functions both as an exoskeleton and as a barrier to protect the worm from its environment. This is a collagen critical for organismal morphogenesis. Mutations in sqt-1 can lengthen, shorten, or helically twist the entire animal. From Caenorhabditis elegans.
   2951..3790    +  CDS            sqt-1 (fragment): SQT1_CAEEL - Also known as rol-5. Protein inferred from homology: Swiss-Prot protein existence level 3. Nematode cuticles are composed largely of collagen-like proteins. The cuticle functions both as an exoskeleton and as a barrier to protect the worm from its environment. This is a collagen critical for organismal morphogenesis. Mutations in sqt-1 can lengthen, shorten, or helically twist the entire animal. From Caenorhabditis elegans.
   3834..4157    -  terminator     tbb-2 terminator: tbb-2; transcription terminator for the C. elegans tubulin beta-2 gene
   4166..5296    -  CDS            cre: RECR_BPP1 - Experimental evidence at protein level: Swiss-Prot protein existence level 1. Catalyzes site-specific recombination between two 34-base- pair LOXP sites. Its role is to maintain the phage genome as a monomeric unit-copy plasmid in the lysogenic state. From Escherichia phage P1 (Bacteriophage P1).
   5645..5695    +  CDS            hsp-16.1 (fragment): HSP11_CAEEL - Also known as hsp16-1b. Experimental evidence at transcript level: Swiss-Prot protein existence level 2. From Caenorhabditis elegans.
   6076..6096    +  protein_bind   attB1: mutant version of attB; core recombination site for the Gateway® BP reaction BP Clonase™
   6102..7127    +  CDS            HygR: aminoglycoside phosphotransferase from E. coli; aph(4)-Ia; confers resistance to hygromycin
   7131..7151    -  protein_bind   attB2: mutant version of attB; core recombination site for the Gateway® BP reaction BP Clonase™
   7505..7538    +  protein_bind   loxP: Cre-mediated recombination occurs in the 8-bp core sequence (GCATACAT). Cre recombinase
   7587..7607    +  CDS            FLAG (fragment): FLAG® epitope tag, followed by an enterokinase cleavage site
   7611..7634    +  CDS            FLAG: FLAG® epitope tag, followed by an enterokinase cleavage site
   7682..7987    -  CDS            ccdB: CcdB, a bacterial toxin that poisons DNA gyrase; ccdB; Plasmids containing the ccdB gene cannot be propagated in standard E. coli strains.
   7992..8150    -  CDS            ccdA (fragment): CCDA_ECO57 - Also known as H, letA. Experimental evidence at protein level: Swiss-Prot protein existence level 1. Antitoxin component of a type II toxin-antitoxin (TA) system which inhibits the post-segregational killing (PSK) of plasmid-free cells, also referred to as a plasmid addiction system. Binds to and blocks the activity of CcdB; will also remove bound CcdB protein from the CcdB-GyrA complex by forming a CcdA-CcdB complex, a process termed rejuvenation. Functions as a transcriptional corepressor for the ccdAB operon, repression also requires CcdB (By similarity). From Escherichia coli
   8283..8299    -  protein_bind   lac operator: The lac repressor binds to the lac operator to inhibit transcription in E. coli. This inhibition can be relieved by adding lactose or isopropyl-β-D-thiogalactopyranoside (IPTG). lac repressor encoded by lacI
   8307..8337    -  promoter       lac promoter: promoter for the E. coli lac operon
   8352..8373    -  protein_bind   CAP binding site: CAP binding activates transcription in the presence of cAMP. E. coli catabolite activator protein
   8386..8478    -  CDS            lacI (fragment): lac repressor; lacI; The lac repressor binds to the lac operator to inhibit transcription in E. coli. This inhibition can be relieved by adding lactose or isopropyl-β-D-thiogalactopyranoside (IPTG).
   8661..9249    -  rep_origin     ori: high-copy-number ColE1/pMB1/pBR322/pUC origin of replication
   9420..10280   -  CDS            AmpR: β-lactamase; bla; confers resistance to ampicillin, carbenicillin, and related antibiotics
  10281..10385   -  promoter       AmpR promoter: bla
  10480..35      +  CDS            rop (fragment) (across the origin): Rop protein, which maintains plasmids at low copy number; rop
