[The description below was written by a language model from this plasmid's Addgene catalogue record and pLannotate feature annotations shown in this document.]
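Description:
pJJR82 is a repair-template cloning vector for CRISPR/Cas9-mediated fluorescent protein knock-ins in C. elegans, derived from pDD282 by replacing the original GFP with a worm codon-optimized EGFP containing synthetic introns. The roughly 10.5 kb plasmid replicates in E. coli from a high-copy ColE1/pUC-type origin and carries an ampicillin resistance gene. Because it also contains two copies of the gyrase toxin gene ccdB, it has to be maintained in a ccdB-tolerant strain. The record notes that its repeated regions make it prone to recombination.

The payload is an EGFP^SEC^3xFlag module flanked on each side by a ccdB cassette in opposite orientations. These cassettes serve as negative-selection placeholders: they are replaced by the 5' and 3' homology arms for the target locus, so that only correctly assembled clones grow in standard E. coli.

Between the EGFP coding sequence and the FLAG epitopes lies a self-excising selection cassette bounded by two direct loxP sites. It contains sqt-1 collagen sequence, which provides a visible morphological marker, and a hygromycin resistance gene for drug selection of integrants in worms. It also contains a Cre recombinase gene with a tbb-2 terminator, next to hsp-16.1 heat-shock gene sequence that is consistent with heat-inducible Cre expression.

After knock-in animals have been selected, Cre induction excises everything between the loxP sites. This should leave a continuous EGFP–3xFlag tag fused to the endogenous gene. The automated annotation detects only part of the 3xFLAG repeat and does not annotate the promoters driving sqt-1 or HygR. The vector is intended for generating endogenously tagged EGFP/3xFlag fusion alleles.
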