Addgene plasmid #75027: pJJR82
Purpose: EGFP^SEC^3xFlag vector with ccdB markers for cloning homology arms
Depositing lab: Mike Boxem. Depositing organization: Utrecht University. Publication: C-terminal phosphorylation modulates ERM-1 localization and dynamics to control cortical actin organization and support lumen formation during Caenorhabditiselegans development. Ramalho JJ, Sepers JJ, Nicolle O, Schmidt R, Cravo J, Michaux G, Boxem M. Development. 2020 Jul 22;147(14):dev188011. doi: 10.1242/dev.188011. PubMed 32586975.
Backbone
  Vector backbone: pDD282
  Backbone size w/o insert (bp): 3854
  Total vector size (bp): 10481
  Modifications to backbone: Replaced GFP with EGFP
  Vector type: Worm Expression, CRISPR
  Selectable markers: Hygromycin
Growth in bacteria
  Bacterial resistance: Ampicillin, 100 μg/mL
  Growth temperature: 30°C
  Growth strain: ccdB Survival
  Growth instructions: The repeat regions in this plasmid make it susceptible to recombination. The depositing lab grows the plasmid at 30°C. You may also want to prep and digest multiple single colonies to verify that you have a clone that has not recombined. The midiprep yield from this vector is generally low. The depositing lab uses the low-copy procedure of the plasmid isolation kit.
  Copy number: High Copy
Gene/Insert
  Gene/Insert name: EGFP^SEC^3xFlag
  Species: C. elegans (nematode), Synthetic
  Insert size (bp): 6627
  Tag / fusion protein: C. elegans codon optimized EGFP; 3xFLAG
Resource information
  A portion of this plasmid was derived from a plasmid made by: Synthetic construct.
Terms and licenses: Academic/Nonprofit Terms; Industry Terms: Not Available to Industry
How to cite: pJJR82 was a gift from Mike Boxem (Addgene plasmid # 75027 ; http://n2t.net/addgene:75027 ; RRID:Addgene_75027)
