>Addgene plasmid #75027 | pJJR82 | addgene partial sequence | sequence record 150487 | Hygro-F 5'-gacggcaatttcgatgatg-3'
ATCGTCCGATCCGGAGCCGGGACTGTCGGGCGTACACAAATCGCCCGCAGAAGCGCGGCCGTCTGGACCG
ATGGCTGTGTAGAAGTACTCGCCGATAGTGGAAACCGACGCCCCAGCACTCGTCCGAGGGCAAAGGAATA
GACCCAGCTTTCTTGTACAAAGTGGGTCCAATTACTCTTCAACATCCCTACATGCTCTTTCTCCCTGTGC
TCCCACCCCCTATTTTTGTTATTATCAAAAAACTTCTCTTAATTTCTTTGTTTTTTAGCTTCTTTTAAGT
CACCTCTAACAATGAAATTGTGTAGATTCAAAAATAGAATTAATTCGTAATAAAAAGTCGAAAAAAATTG
TGCTCCCTCCCCCCATTAATAATAATTCTATCCCAAAATCTACACAATGTTCTGTGTACACTTCTTATGT
TTTTTACTTCTGATAAATTTTTTTGAAACATCATAGAAAAAACCGCACACAAAATACCTTATCATATGTT
ACGTTTCAGTTTATGACCGCAATTTTTAATAACTTCGTATAGCATACATTATACGAAGTTATTTTCAGGG
AGCCGGATCTGATTATAAAGACGATGACGATAAGCGTGACTACAAGGACGACGACGACAAGCGTGATTAC
AAGGATGACGATGACAAGAGACTAGTTCGACCTGCAGACTGGCTGTGTATAAGGGAGCCTGACATTTATA
TTCCCCAGAACATCAGGTTAATGGCGTTTTTGATGTCATTTTCGCGGTGGCTGAGATCAGCCACTTCTTC
CCCGATAACGGAGACCGGCACACTGGCCATATCGGTGGTCATCATGCGCCAGCTTTCATCCCCGATATG
