>Addgene plasmid #75027 | pJJR82 | addgene partial sequence | sequence record 151906 | pDD-R 5'-CCTTGAAGTCGATTCCctga-3'
GTACCGAACTGTTTAAACTTACCTTGAGCTCGATACGGTTGACGAGGGTGTCTCCCTCGAACTTGACCTC
GGCACGGGTCTTGTAGTTTCCGTCGTCCTGAAAATTTAAATAATCAGGGTTAGTTAGTATTAATTAATGT
TTAAACTTACCTTGAAGAAGATGGTACGCTCTTGGACGTATCCCTCTGGCATGGCGGACTTGAAGAAGTC
GTGACGCTTCATGTGGTCTGGGTAACGGGAGAAGCATTGGACTCCGTAAGTGAAGGTGGTGACGAGGGTT
GGCCATGGGACTGGGAGCTTTCCGGTGGTGCAGATGAACTTGAGGGTGAGCTTTCCGTAGGTGGCGTCTC
CCTCTCCCTCTCCTGAGACGGAGAACTTGTGTCCGTTGACGTCTCCGTCGAGCTCGACGAGGATTGGGAC
GACTCCGGTGAAGAGCTCCTCTCCCTTGGACATCGATGCTCCTGAGGCTCCCGATGCTCCCTAGGTCGAC
CTGCAGACTGGCTGTGTATAAGGGAGCCTGACATTTATATTCCCCAGAACATCAGGTTAATGGCGTTTTT
GATGTCATTTTCGCGGTGGCTGAGATCAGCCACTTCTTCCCCGATAACGGAGACCGGCACACTGGCCATA
TCGGTGGTCATCATGCGCCAGCTTTCATCCCCGATATGCACCACCGGGTAAAGTTCACGGGGGACTTTAT
CTGACAGCAGACGTGCACTGGCCAGGGGGATCACCATCCGTCGCCCGGGCGTGTCAATAATATCACTCTG
TACATCCACAAACAGACGATAACGGCTCTCTCTTTTATAGGTGTAAACCTTAAACTGCATTTCACCAGCC
CCTGTTCTCGTCGGCAAAAGAGCCGTTCATTTCAATAAACCGGGCGACCTCAGCCATCCCTTCCTGATTT
TCCGCTTTCCAGCGTTCGGCACGCAGACGACGGGCTTCATTCTGCATGGTTGTGC
